Addgene plasmid #105942: HS-PCNA-GFP
Purpose: heat shock inducible transgenesis
Depositing lab: Caren Norden. Publication: Interkinetic nuclear migration is centrosome independent and ensures apical cell division to maintain tissue integrity. Strzyz PJ, Lee HO, Sidhaye J, Weber IP, Leung LC, Norden C. Dev Cell. 2015 Jan 26;32(2):203-19. doi: 10.1016/j.devcel.2014.12.001. Epub 2015 Jan 15. PubMed 25600237.
Backbone
  Vector backbone: pEGFP
  Vector type: Mammalian Expression
  Selectable markers: Neomycin (select with G418)
Growth in bacteria
  Bacterial resistance: Kanamycin, 50 μg/mL
  Growth temperature: 37°C
  Growth strain: DH5alpha
  Copy number: High Copy
Gene/Insert
  Gene/Insert name: PCNA
  Species: H. sapiens (human)
  Entrez Gene: PCNA (a.k.a. ATLD2)
  Cloning method: Restriction Enzyme; 5′ cloning site unknown (unknown if destroyed); 3′ cloning site unknown (unknown if destroyed)
  Sequencing primers: 5′ EGFP-C
Terms and licenses: Academic/Nonprofit Terms; Industry Terms: Not Available to Industry
How to cite: HS-PCNA-GFP was a gift from Caren Norden (Addgene plasmid # 105942 ; http://n2t.net/addgene:105942 ; RRID:Addgene_105942)
