[The description below was written by a language model from this plasmid's Addgene catalogue record and pLannotate feature annotations shown in this document.]
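Description:
HS-PCNA-GFP is a 6.5 kb plasmid built on a pEGFP backbone and catalogued as a mammalian expression vector, with the stated purpose of heat shock inducible transgenesis. It is maintained in E. coli at high copy through a ColE1/pUC-type origin and selected with kanamycin. A single NeoR/KanR (aph(3')-II) gene serves both hosts: the bacterial bla promoter placed directly upstream of an SV40 enhancer/early promoter drives it in bacteria and in eukaryotic cells respectively, giving G418 resistance in the latter, with an HSV TK polyadenylation signal terminating the cassette. An f1 origin is also present, allowing single-stranded DNA production. The short hits annotated as RSF ori, ble, bGH poly(A) and large T antigen are fragments, most likely backbone remnants or partial matches rather than functional units.

The payload is an EGFP coding sequence followed a short distance downstream, on the same strand, by human PCNA. This arrangement is consistent with an N-terminal EGFP fusion to PCNA despite the order suggested by the name, and it fits the listed EGFP-C sequencing primer. An SV40 poly(A) signal follows the insert. The feature table annotates no promoter in front of EGFP; roughly 1.5 kb between the MCS fragment and the EGFP start is unannotated. The heat shock responsive promoter implied by the name and purpose presumably lies there, but its identity is not stated in the record.

PCNA is the sliding clamp of the replication machinery, and fluorescent PCNA fusions are widely used as live markers of nuclei and cell cycle phase. Here, expression would be triggered on demand by heat shock. The associated publication concerns interkinetic nuclear migration and apical cell division in tissue.
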