Features (pLannotate 1.2.2; 14 found; start..end, strand, type, name):
     48..107     +  rep_origin     RSF ori (fragment): Plasmids containing the RSF 1030 origin of replication can be propagated in E. coli cells that contain additional plasmids with compatible origins.
    124..171     +  misc_feature   MCS (fragment): multiple cloning site
   1721..2437    +  CDS            EGFP: EGFP is a basic (constitutively fluorescent) green fluorescent protein published in 1996, derived from Aequorea victoria. It is reported to be a rapidly-maturing weak dimer with moderate acid sensitivity.
   2492..3274    +  CDS            PCNA: PCNA_HUMAN - Experimental evidence at protein level: Swiss-Prot protein existence level 1. Auxiliary protein of DNA polymerase delta and is involved in the control of eukaryotic DNA replication by increasing the polymerase's processibility during elongation of the leading strand. Induces a robust stimulatory effect on the 3'-5' exonuclease and 3'- phosphodiesterase, but not apurinic-apyrimidinic (AP) endonuclease, APEX2 activities. Has to be loaded onto DNA in order to be able to stimulate APEX2. Plays a key role in DNA damage response (DDR) by being conveniently positioned at the replication
   3307..3390    +  CDS            large T antigen (fragment): large T antigen from SV40 (simian virus 40)
   3413..3534    +  polyA_signal   SV40 poly(A) signal: SV40 polyadenylation signal
   3568..3996    -  rep_origin     f1 ori (sequence partly withheld): f1 bacteriophage origin of replication; arrow indicates direction of (+) strand synthesis
   4023..4127    +  promoter       AmpR promoter: bla
   4129..4486    +  promoter       SV40 promoter: SV40 enhancer and early promoter
   4521..5315    +  CDS            NeoR/KanR: aminoglycoside phosphotransferase from Tn5; aph(3')-II (or nptII); confers resistance to neomycin, kanamycin, and G418 (Geneticin®)
   5336..5488    +  CDS            ble (fragment): BLE_KLEPN - Experimental evidence at protein level: Swiss-Prot protein existence level 1. Binding protein with a strong affinity to the bleomycin family of antibiotics. Binds to CL990; an antimitotic-antibiotic compound. From Klebsiella pneumoniae.
   5547..5594    +  polyA_signal   HSV TK poly(A) signal: herpes simplex virus thymidine kinase polyadenylation signal (Cole and Stacy, 1985)
   5685..5701    -  polyA_signal   bGH poly(A) signal (fragment): bovine growth hormone polyadenylation signal
   5923..6511    +  rep_origin     ori: high-copy-number ColE1/pMB1/pBR322/pUC origin of replication
>Addgene plasmid #105942 | HS-PCNA-GFP | addgene full sequence | sequence record 203022 | Addgene NGS Result
AACGCCAGCAACGCGGCCTTTTTACGGTTCCTGGCCTTTTGCTGGCCTTTTGCTCACATGTTCTTTCCTG
CGTTATCCCCTGATTCTGTGGATAACCGTATTACCGCCATGCATTAGTTATTACTAGCGCTACCGGACTC
AGATCTCGAGCTCAAGCTTCGAATTCTGCAGCCCGGGGGATCCTTCAGGGGTGTCGCTTGGTTATTTCCA
AAAATCAAATTAATTTTATTAAACTATTAGAACGAGCATGTTTTGTCTATATGCTACAGAAGATAAAAAA
TAATAGGAGTTAACAGTTATAAAACAACACACTTTGTTTCTATTGATTGTTGACCACACTGGGGTCTCAT
TAAGTTAGATTAAAGACACACTAACTGGGTCAAAAGCAGCAGATTGATTTCATAGCACCAGGGTAAACTT
TCTAACACTTTTACGGCAATCATATACATTAAAATTAAATACAGACCACGACTGAACAAGGAGGATGATC
TCCAATATTAAACAAAGAGACTTGTGCCTATTTCTCTGAGGGTAAACATGACCTCTCAAGTTAGCAAGTT
GTTTTTAACACTACAAAAATAGTTAAGACTGCAATCCCAGAATAAAGTATTGGTTTTAACCAATCAATAT
AGTACAGTAAACATCCATTTGTTTTGTTGAAACGTTAAACAAATCTGACCAAAGCTATTAGCTTATATAA
AACAGGTTTGCCTTCTATGTAGCTGAAAACACCACAGGCCCGATTTTGCTACTGTGTAAAACATTTCAGC
AAGATTTTTTTATTGCATTTTTTTTTACTGAATCGTTCAAACATTTTATCATTTTAGTTTGTTCATTCAT
TGCAACTGGAAAAACAACACATCACACAACCGCACATATTTCAGCAATAAGTACAATAAAACACTCAAAT
AAAAAAAACATTTTAAATCTCTTTGTATTTTTGACCGCTGTTTCGCGTAATTTCACGGTAAAACTCTGGA
AATCTCCACTACATTCCTCTCAGCGGCTCCTCTCAATGACAGCTGAAGAAGTGACGCGGCTGCCTGCTGT
GTTTTGATTGGTCGAATTCACTGGAGGCTTCCAGAACAGTGTAGAGTCTGAACGGGTGCGCGCTCTGCTG
TATTTAAAGGGCGAAAGAGAGACCGCAGAGAAACTCAACCGAAGAGAAGCGACTTGACAAAGAAGAAAAG
AGCAGCCTGACAGGACTTTTTCCCCGACGAGGTGTTTATTCGCTCTATTTAAGAATCTACTGTAAGGTAA
GTCTCAATATATTGTACTCTATTGGCTAATCAGAATTATATAGAGATTATATGTACTTAATGTCAAAAAA
TCAACTTTGTATATGTAATCTTTTTACATGTGGACTGCCTATGTTCATCTTATTTTAGGTCTACTAGAAA
ATTATATTTCCCGTTTTCACAATAAGGATTTTTAAAAAAAGCAATGAACAGACGGGCATTTACTTTATGT
TGCTGACATTATTTTATATGAGCATAATAACCATAAATACTAGCAAATGTCCTAAATGAATTTGTGTTAA
TGTTGTCTACAAAAGAAAATTAGCGTTTTACTTGTACAACTAATAATAACTTGGTTATTAAGAGAATTTC
ACTTGTTGACTAGAAAAATCCTTTCATAATGAAACAATTGCACCATAAATTGTATAAATATAAAATTAAT
TCTAATTGTTTTTTTTTCCTGCAGTCGACCGGTCGCCACCATGGTGAGCAAGGGCGAGGAGCTGTTCACC
GGGGTGGTGCCCATCCTGGTCGAGCTGGACGGCGACGTAAACGGCCACAAGTTCAGCGTGTCCGGCGAGG
GCGAGGGCGATGCCACCTACGGCAAGCTGACCCTGAAGTTCATCTGCACCACCGGCAAGCTGCCCGTGCC
CTGGCCCACCCTCGTGACCACCCTGACCTACGGCGTGCAGTGCTTCAGCCGCTACCCCGACCACATGAAG
CAGCACGACTTCTTCAAGTCCGCCATGCCCGAAGGCTACGTCCAGGAGCGCACCATCTTCTTCAAGGACG
ACGGCAACTACAAGACCCGCGCCGAGGTGAAGTTCGAGGGCGACACCCTGGTGAACCGCATCGAGCTGAA
GGGCATCGACTTCAAGGAGGACGGCAACATCCTGGGGCACAAGCTGGAGTACAACTACAACAGCCACAAC
GTCTATATCATGGCCGACAAGCAGAAGAACGGCATCAAGGCCAACTTCAAGATCCGCCACAACATCGAGG
ACGGCAGCGTGCAGCTCGCCGACCACTACCAGCAGAACACCCCCATCGGCGACGGCCCCGTGCTGCTGCC
CGACAACCACTACCTGAGCACCCAGTCCGCCCTGAGCAAAGACCCCAACGAGAAGCGCGATCACATGGTC
CTGCTGGAGTTCGTGACCGCCGCCGGGATCACTCTCGGCATGGACGAGCTGTACAAGGGCGAAGGGCAAG
GGCAAGGGCAAGGGCCGGGCCGCGGCTACGCGTATCGATCCATGTTCGAGGCGCGCCTGGTCCAGGGCTC
CATCCTCAAGAAGGTGTTGGAGGCACTCAAGGACCTCATCAACGAGGCCTGCTGGGATATTAGCTCCAGC
GGTGTAAACCTGCAGAGCATGGACTCGTCCCACGTCTCTTTGGTGCAGCTCACCCTGCGGTCTGAGGGCT
TCGACACCTACCGCTGCGACCGCAACCTGGCCATGGGCGTGAACCTCACCAGTATGTCCAAAATACTAAA
ATGCGCCGGCAATGAAGATATCATTACACTAAGGGCCGAAGATAACGCGGATACCTTGGCGCTAGTATTT
GAAGCACCAAACCAGGAGAAAGTTTCAGACTATGAAATGAAGTTGATGGATTTAGATGTTGAACAACTTG
GAATTCCAGAACAGGAGTACAGCTGTGTAGTAAAGATGCCTTCTGGTGAATTTGCACGTATATGCCGAGA
TCTCAGCCATATTGGAGATGCTGTTGTAATTTCCTGTGCAAAAGACGGAGTGAAATTTTCTGCAAGTGGA
GAACTTGGAAATGGAAACATTAAATTGTCACAGACAAGTAATGTCGATAAAGAGGAGGAAGCTGTTACCA
TAGAGATGAATGAACCAGTTCAACTAACTTTTGCACTGAGGTACCTGAACTTCTTTACAAAAGCCACTCC
ACTCTCTTCAACGGTGACACTCAGTATGTCTGCAGATGTACCCCTTGTTGTAGAGTATAAAATTGCGGAT
ATGGGACACTTAAAATACTACTTGGCTCCCAAGATCGAGGATGAAGAAGGATCTTAGTCTAGTCGACCCG
GGCGGCCGCGACTCTAGATCATAATCAGCCATACCACATTTGTAGAGGTTTTACTTGCTTTAAAAAACCT
CCCACACCTCCCCCTGAACCTGAAACATAAAATGAATGCAATTGTTGTTGTTAACTTGTTTATTGCAGCT
TATAATGGTTACAAATAAAGCAATAGCATCACAAATTTCACAAATAAAGCATTTTTTTCACTGCATTCTA
GTTGTGGTTTGTCCAAACTCATCAATGTATCTTAAGGCGTAAATTGTAAGCGTTAATATTTTGTTAAAAT
TCGCGTTAAATTTTTGTTAAATCAGCTCATTTTTTAACCAATAGGCCGAAATCGGCAAAATCCCTTATAA
ATCAAAAGAATAGACCGAGATAGGGT
[37 nt withheld, positions 3667-3703]
AAAGAACGTGGACTCCAACGTCAAAGG
[49 nt withheld, positions 3731-3779]
T
[91 nt withheld, positions 3781-3871]
G
[124 nt withheld, positions 3873-3996]
CAGGTGGCACTTTTCGGGGAAATGTGCGCGGAACCCCTATTTGTTTATTTTTCTAAATACATTCAAATAT
GTATCCGCTCATGAGACAATAACCCTGATAAATGCTTCAATAATATTGAAAAAGGAAGAGTCCTGAGGCG
GAAAGAACCAGCTGTGGAATGTGTGTCAGTTAGGGTGTGGAAAGTCCCCAGGCTCCCCAGCAGGCAGAAG
TATGCAAAGCATGCATCTCAATTAGTCAGCAACCAGGTGTGGAAAGTCCCCAGGCTCCCCAGCAGGCAGA
AGTATGCAAAGCATGCATCTCAATTAGTCAGCAACCATAGTCCCGCCCCTAACTCCGCCCATCCCGCCCC
TAACTCCGCCCAGTTCCGCCCATTCTCCGCCCCATGGCTGACTAATTTTTTTTATTTATGCAGAGGCCGA
GGCCGCCTCGGCCTCTGAGCTATTCCAGAAGTAGTGAGGAGGCTTTTTTGGAGGCCTAGGCTTTTGCAAA
GATCGATCAAGAGACAGGATGAGGATCGTTTCGCATGATTGAACAAGATGGATTGCACGCAGGTTCTCCG
GCCGCTTGGGTGGAGAGGCTATTCGGCTATGACTGGGCACAACAGACAATCGGCTGCTCTGATGCCGCCG
TGTTCCGGCTGTCAGCGCAGGGGCGCCCGGTTCTTTTTGTCAAGACCGACCTGTCCGGTGCCCTGAATGA
ACTGCAAGACGAGGCAGCGCGGCTATCGTGGCTGGCCACGACGGGCGTTCCTTGCGCAGCTGTGCTCGAC
GTTGTCACTGAAGCGGGAAGGGACTGGCTGCTATTGGGCGAAGTGCCGGGGCAGGATCTCCTGTCATCTC
ACCTTGCTCCTGCCGAGAAAGTATCCATCATGGCTGATGCAATGCGGCGGCTGCATACGCTTGATCCGGC
TACCTGCCCATTCGACCACCAAGCGAAACATCGCATCGAGCGAGCACGTACTCGGATGGAAGCCGGTCTT
GTCGATCAGGATGATCTGGACGAAGAGCATCAGGGGCTCGCGCCAGCCGAACTGTTCGCCAGGCTCAAGG
CGAGCATGCCCGACGGCGAGGATCTCGTCGTGACCCATGGCGATGCCTGCTTGCCGAATATCATGGTGGA
AAATGGCCGCTTTTCTGGATTCATCGACTGTGGCCGGCTGGGTGTGGCGGACCGCTATCAGGACATAGCG
TTGGCTACCCGTGATATTGCTGAAGAGCTTGGCGGCGAATGGGCTGACCGCTTCCTCGTGCTTTACGGTA
TCGCCGCTCCCGATTCGCAGCGCATCGCCTTCTATCGCCTTCTTGACGAGTTCTTCTGAGCGGGACTCTG
GGGTTCGAAATGACCGACCAAGCGACGCCCAACCTGCCATCACGAGATTTCGATTCCACCGCCGCCTTCT
ATGAAAGGTTGGGCTTCGGAATCGTTTTCCGGGACGCCGGCTGGATGATCCTCCAGCGCGGGGATCTCAT
GCTGGAGTTCTTCGCCCACCCTAGGGGGAGGCTAACTGAAACACGGAAGGAGACAATACCGGAAGGAACC
CGCGCTATGACGGCAATAAAAAGACAGAATAAAACGCACGGTGTTGGGTCGTTTGTTCATAAACGCGGGG
TTCGGTCCCAGGGCTGGCACTCTGTCGATACCCCACCGAGACCCCATTGGGGCCAATACGCCCGCGTTTC
TTCCTTTTCCCCACCCCACCCCCCAAGTTCGGGTGAAGGCCCAGGGCTCGCAGCCAACGTCGGGGCGGCA
GGCCCTGCCATAGCCTCAGGTTACTCATATATACTTTAGATTGATTTAAAACTTCATTTTTAATTTAAAA
GGATCTAGGTGAAGATCCTTTTTGATAATCTCATGACCAAAATCCCTTAACGTGAGTTTTCGTTCCACTG
AGCGTCAGACCCCGTAGAAAAGATCAAAGGATCTTCTTGAGATCCTTTTTTTCTGCGCGTAATCTGCTGC
TTGCAAACAAAAAAACCACCGCTACCAGCGGTGGTTTGTTTGCCGGATCAAGAGCTACCAACTCTTTTTC
CGAAGGTAACTGGCTTCAGCAGAGCGCAGATACCAAATACTGTTCTTCTAGTGTAGCCGTAGTTAGGCCA
CCACTTCAAGAACTCTGTAGCACCGCCTACATACCTCGCTCTGCTAATCCTGTTACCAGTGGCTGCTGCC
AGTGGCGATAAGTCGTGTCTTACCGGGTTGGACTCAAGACGATAGTTACCGGATAAGGCGCAGCGGTCGG
GCTGAACGGGGGGTTCGTGCACACAGCCCAGCTTGGAGCGAACGACCTACACCGAACTGAGATACCTACA
GCGTGAGCTATGAGAAAGCGCCACGCTTCCCGAAGGGAGAAAGGCGGACAGGTATCCGGTAAGCGGCAGG
GTCGGAACAGGAGAGCGCACGAGGGAGCTTCCAGGGGGAAACGCCTGGTATCTTTATAGTCCTGTCGGGT
TTCGCCACCTCTGACTTGAGCGTCGATTTTTGTGATGCTCGTCAGGGGGGCGGAGCCTATGGAAA
